Addgene plasmid #76467: NTRK2 gRNA (BRDN0001146241)
Purpose: 3rd generation lentiviral gRNA plasmid targeting human NTRK2
Depositing lab: John Doench & David Root. Depositing organization: Broad Institute. Publication: Optimized sgRNA design to maximize activity and minimize off-target effects of CRISPR-Cas9. Doench JG, Fusi N, Sullender M, Hegde M, Vaimberg EW, Donovan KF, Smith I, Tothova Z, Wilen C, Orchard R, Virgin HW, Listgarten J, Root DE. Nat Biotechnol. 2016 Jan 18. doi: 10.1038/nbt.3437. PubMed 26780180.
Backbone
  Vector backbone: lentiGuide-Puro
  Backbone manufacturer: Zhang Lab (Addgene plasmid # 52963)
  Vector type: Mammalian Expression, Lentiviral, CRISPR
  Selectable markers: Puromycin
Growth in bacteria
  Bacterial resistance: Ampicillin, 100 μg/mL
  Growth temperature: 37°C
  Growth strain: DH5alpha
  Copy number: High Copy
Gene/Insert
  Gene/Insert name: NTRK2 (alt names: NTRK2; NM_001007097.2)
  gRNA/shRNA sequence: ACGTCACTGATAAAACCGGT
  Species: H. sapiens (human)
  Entrez Gene: NTRK2 (a.k.a. DEE58, EIEE58, GP145-TrkB, OBHD, TRKB, trk-B)
  Promoter: hU6
  Cloning method: Unknown
  Sequencing primers: 5′ U6-F; 3′ pS2-R
Terms and licenses: Academic/Nonprofit Terms; Industry Terms: Not Available to Industry
Depositor comments: The gRNA was designed to target the following Genbank reference sequence(s): NM_001007097.2,NM_001018064.2,NM_001018065.2,NM_001018066.2,NM_001291937.1,NM_006180.4. Note that this plasmid does NOT contain Cas9. It should be used in conjunction with lentiCas9-Blast (Addgene #52962) or otherwise with cell lines already expressing Cas9. Browse the full kinome gRNA library at http://www.addgene.org/pooled-library/broadgpp-human-kinome/ or visit http://www.broadinstitute.org/rnai/public/ for detailed protocols and information.
How to cite: NTRK2 gRNA (BRDN0001146241) was a gift from John Doench & David Root (Addgene plasmid # 76467 ; http://n2t.net/addgene:76467 ; RRID:Addgene_76467)
