[The description below was written by a language model from this plasmid's Addgene catalogue record and pLannotate feature annotations shown in this document.]
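Description:
NTRK2 gRNA (BRDN0001146241) is a third-generation lentiviral CRISPR guide plasmid built on the lentiGuide-Puro backbone and designed to target human NTRK2, the gene encoding the TrkB receptor tyrosine kinase. It is maintained in E. coli as a high-copy plasmid through a ColE1/pUC-type origin with β-lactamase (ampicillin resistance). The backbone also carries an f1 origin, an SV40 origin and poly(A) signal, and lac-region remnants.

The lentiviral transfer cassette begins with an RSV promoter fused to a truncated HIV-1 5' LTR, which drives Tat-independent production of the genomic RNA in packaging cells. This is followed by the Ψ packaging signal with a partial gag sequence, the Rev response element for nuclear export of the unspliced transcript, and a cPPT/CTS element that aids nuclear import. A self-inactivating ΔU3 3' LTR closes the cassette, leaving the integrated provirus without LTR promoter activity.

Within this frame, a human U6 RNA polymerase III promoter expresses the NTRK2-specific spacer joined to the Streptococcus pyogenes Cas9 guide RNA scaffold. A separate EF-1α promoter with its intron A drives puromycin N-acetyltransferase, followed by a WPRE that enhances transcript expression, so transduced mammalian cells can be selected with puromycin.

The plasmid does not encode Cas9, so it must be used with a separate Cas9 vector or in cells already expressing the nuclease. According to the depositor, the guide was designed against several NTRK2 reference transcripts. It is an individual clone belonging to a human kinome gRNA collection and is associated with published work on optimised sgRNA design for higher activity and fewer off-target effects. Its typical use is Cas9-mediated disruption of NTRK2 in human cells.
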