Features (pLannotate 1.2.2; 29 found; start..end, strand, type, name):
     14..80      +  CDS            small t antigen (fragment): SV40 (simian virus 40) small t antigen
    106..317     +  promoter       EF-1α core promoter: core promoter for human elongation factor EF-1α
    318..1256    +  intron         EF-1α intron A: intron upstream of the start codon of human EF-1α
   1278..1877    +  CDS            PuroR (fragment): puromycin N-acetyltransferase; pac from Streptomyces; confers resistance to puromycin
   1893..2481    +  misc_feature   WPRE: woodchuck hepatitis virus posttranscriptional regulatory element
   2532..2551    +  misc_feature   cPPT/CTS (fragment): central polypurine tract and central termination sequence of HIV-1
   2553..2786    +  LTR            3' LTR (ΔU3): self-inactivating 3' long terminal repeat (LTR) from HIV-1
   2864..2985    +  polyA_signal   SV40 poly(A) signal: SV40 polyadenylation signal
   3025..3160    +  rep_origin     SV40 ori: SV40 origin of replication
   3181..3199    -  promoter       T7 promoter: promoter for bacteriophage T7 RNA polymerase
   3207..3362    +  CDS            lacZα (fragment): LacZα fragment of β-galactosidase; lacZ fragment
   3367..3795    +  rep_origin     f1 ori (sequence partly withheld): f1 bacteriophage origin of replication; arrow indicates direction of (+) strand synthesis
   3848..3952    +  promoter       AmpR promoter: bla
   3953..4813    +  CDS            AmpR: β-lactamase; bla; confers resistance to ampicillin, carbenicillin, and related antibiotics
   4984..5572    +  rep_origin     ori: high-copy-number ColE1/pMB1/pBR322/pUC origin of replication
   5755..5847    +  CDS            lacI (fragment): lac repressor; lacI; The lac repressor binds to the lac operator to inhibit transcription in E. coli. This inhibition can be relieved by adding lactose or isopropyl-β-D-thiogalactopyranoside (IPTG).
   5860..5881    +  protein_bind   CAP binding site: CAP binding activates transcription in the presence of cAMP. E. coli catabolite activator protein
   5896..5926    +  promoter       lac promoter: promoter for the E. coli lac operon
   5934..5950    +  protein_bind   lac operator: The lac repressor binds to the lac operator to inhibit transcription in E. coli. This inhibition can be relieved by adding lactose or isopropyl-β-D-thiogalactopyranoside (IPTG). lac repressor encoded by lacI
   5995..6013    +  promoter       T3 promoter: promoter for bacteriophage T3 RNA polymerase
   6041..6267    +  promoter       RSV promoter: Rous sarcoma virus enhancer/promoter
   6268..6448    +  LTR            5' LTR (truncated): truncated 5' long terminal repeat (LTR) from HIV-1
   6495..6620    +  misc_feature   HIV-1 Ψ: packaging signal of human immunodeficiency virus type 1
   6604..6967    +  CDS            HIV-1 gag (fragment): gag protein from human immunodeficiency virus 1; gag
   7113..7346    +  misc_feature   RRE: The Rev response element (RRE) of HIV-1 allows for Rev-dependent mRNA export from the nucleus to the cytoplasm.
   7723..7749    +  CDS            Rev (fragment): human immunodeficiency virus 1 (HIV-1) Rev protein; rev; enhances nuclear export of unspliced and incompletely spliced viral mRNAs
   7753..7993    +  promoter       U6 promoter: RNA polymerase III promoter for human U6 snRNA
   8023..8098    +  misc_RNA       gRNA scaffold: guide RNA scaffold for the Streptococcus pyogenes CRISPR/Cas9 system
   8154..8271    +  misc_feature   cPPT/CTS: central polypurine tract and central termination sequence of HIV-1
>Addgene plasmid #76467 | NTRK2 gRNA (BRDN0001146241) | addgene full sequence | sequence record 185894 | Addgene Assembled Sequence
CCCGGGTGCAAAGATGGATAAAGTTTTAAACAGAGAGGAATCTTTGCAGCTAATGGACCTTCTAGGTCTT
GAAAGGAGTGGGAATTGGCTCCGGTGCCCGTCAGTGGGCAGAGCGCACATCGCCCACAGTCCCCGAGAAG
TTGGGGGGAGGGGTCGGCAATTGATCCGGTGCCTAGAGAAGGTGGCGCGGGGTAAACTGGGAAAGTGATG
TCGTGTACTGGCTCCGCCTTTTTCCCGAGGGTGGGGGAGAACCGTATATAAGTGCAGTAGTCGCCGTGAA
CGTTCTTTTTCGCAACGGGTTTGCCGCCAGAACACAGGTAAGTGCCGTGTGTGGTTCCCGCGGGCCTGGC
CTCTTTACGGGTTATGGCCCTTGCGTGCCTTGAATTACTTCCACCTGGCTGCAGTACGTGATTCTTGATC
CCGAGCTTCGGGTTGGAAGTGGGTGGGAGAGTTCGAGGCCTTGCGCTTAAGGAGCCCCTTCGCCTCGTGC
TTGAGTTGAGGCCTGGCCTGGGCGCTGGGGCCGCCGCGTGCGAATCTGGTGGCACCTTCGCGCCTGTCTC
GCTGCTTTCGATAAGTCTCTAGCCATTTAAAATTTTTGATGACCTGCTGCGACGCTTTTTTTCTGGCAAG
ATAGTCTTGTAAATGCGGGCCAAGATCTGCACACTGGTATTTCGGTTTTTGGGGCCGCGGGCGGCGACGG
GGCCCGTGCGTCCCAGCGCACATGTTCGGCGAGGCGGGGCCTGCGAGCGCGGCCACCGAGAATCGGACGG
GGGTAGTCTCAAGCTGGCCGGCCTGCTCTGGTGCCTGGCCTCGCGCCGCCGTGTATCGCCCCGCCCTGGG
CGGCAAGGCTGGCCCGGTCGGCACCAGTTGCGTGAGCGGAAAGATGGCCGCTTCCCGGCCCTGCTGCAGG
GAGCTCAAAATGGAGGACGCGGCGCTCGGGAGAGCGGGCGGGTGAGTCACCCACACAAAGGAAAAGGGCC
TTTCCGTCCTCAGCCGTCGCTTCATGTGACTCCACGGAGTACCGGGCGCCGTCCAGGCACCTCGATTAGT
TCTCGAGCTTTTGGAGTACGTCGTCTTTAGGTTGGGGGGAGGGGTTTTATGCGATGGAGTTTCCCCACAC
TGAGTGGGTGGAGACTGAAGTTAGGCCAGCTTGGCACTTGATGTAATTCTCCTTGGAATTTGCCCTTTTT
GAGTTTGGATCTTGGTTCATTCTCAAGCCTCAGACAGTGGTTCAAAGTTTTTTTCTTCCATTTCAGGTGT
CGTGACGTACGGCCACCATGACCGAGTACAAGCCCACGGTGCGCCTCGCCACCCGCGACGACGTCCCCAG
GGCCGTACGCACCCTCGCCGCCGCGTTCGCCGACTACCCCGCCACGCGCCACACCGTCGATCCGGACCGC
CACATCGAGCGGGTCACCGAGCTGCAAGAACTCTTCCTCACGCGCGTCGGGCTCGACATCGGCAAGGTGT
GGGTCGCGGACGACGGCGCCGCCGTGGCGGTCTGGACCACGCCGGAGAGCGTCGAAGCGGGGGCGGTGTT
CGCCGAGATCGGCCCGCGCATGGCCGAGTTGAGCGGTTCCCGGCTGGCCGCGCAGCAACAGATGGAAGGC
CTCCTGGCGCCGCACCGGCCCAAGGAGCCCGCGTGGTTCCTGGCCACCGTCGGAGTCTCGCCCGACCACC
AGGGCAAGGGTCTGGGCAGCGCCGTCGTGCTCCCCGGAGTGGAGGCGGCCGAGCGCGCCGGGGTGCCCGC
CTTCCTGGAGACCTCCGCGCCCCGCAACCTCCCCTTCTACGAGCGGCTCGGCTTCACCGTCACCGCCGAC
GTCGAGGTGCCCGAAGGACCGCGCACCTGGTGCATGACCCGCAAGCCCGGTGCCTGAACGCGTTAAGTCG
ACAATCAACCTCTGGATTACAAAATTTGTGAAAGATTGACTGGTATTCTTAACTATGTTGCTCCTTTTAC
GCTATGTGGATACGCTGCTTTAATGCCTTTGTATCATGCTATTGCTTCCCGTATGGCTTTCATTTTCTCC
TCCTTGTATAAATCCTGGTTGCTGTCTCTTTATGAGGAGTTGTGGCCCGTTGTCAGGCAACGTGGCGTGG
TGTGCACTGTGTTTGCTGACGCAACCCCCACTGGTTGGGGCATTGCCACCACCTGTCAGCTCCTTTCCGG
GACTTTCGCTTTCCCCCTCCCTATTGCCACGGCGGAACTCATCGCCGCCTGCCTTGCCCGCTGCTGGACA
GGGGCTCGGCTGTTGGGCACTGACAATTCCGTGGTGTTGTCGGGGAAATCATCGTCCTTTCCTTGGCTGC
TCGCCTGTGTTGCCACCTGGATTCTGCGCGGGACGTCCTTCTGCTACGTCCCTTCGGCCCTCAATCCAGC
GGACCTTCCTTCCCGCGGCCTGCTGCCGGCTCTGCGGCCTCTTCCGCGTCTTCGCCTTCGCCCTCAGACG
AGTCGGATCTCCCTTTGGGCCGCCTCCCCGCGTCGACTTTAAGACCAATGACTTACAAGGCAGCTGTAGA
TCTTAGCCACTTTTTAAAAGAAAAGGGGGGACTGGAAGGGCTAATTCACTCCCAACGAAGACAAGATCTG
CTTTTTGCTTGTACTGGGTCTCTCTGGTTAGACCAGATCTGAGCCTGGGAGCTCTCTGGCTAACTAGGGA
ACCCACTGCTTAAGCCTCAATAAAGCTTGCCTTGAGTGCTTCAAGTAGTGTGTGCCCGTCTGTTGTGTGA
CTCTGGTAACTAGAGATCCCTCAGACCCTTTTAGTCAGTGTGGAAAATCTCTAGCAGTACGTATAGTAGT
TCATGTCATCTTATTATTCAGTATTTATAACTTGCAAAGAAATGAATATCAGAGAGTGAGAGGAACTTGT
TTATTGCAGCTTATAATGGTTACAAATAAAGCAATAGCATCACAAATTTCACAAATAAAGCATTTTTTTC
ACTGCATTCTAGTTGTGGTTTGTCCAAACTCATCAATGTATCTTATCATGTCTGGCTCTAGCTATCCCGC
CCCTAACTCCGCCCATCCCGCCCCTAACTCCGCCCAGTTCCGCCCATTCTCCGCCCCATGGCTGACTAAT
TTTTTTTATTTATGCAGAGGCCGAGGCCGCCTCGGCCTCTGAGCTATTCCAGAAGTAGTGAGGAGGCTTT
TTTGGAGGCCTAGGGACGTACCCAATTCGCCCTATAGTGAGTCGTATTACGCGCGCTCACTGGCCGTCGT
TTTACAACGTCGTGACTGGGAAAACCCTGGCGTTACCCAACTTAATCGCCTTGCAGCACATCCCCCTTTC
GCCAGCTGGCGTAATAGCGAAGAGGCCCGCACCGATCGCCCTTCCCAACAGTTGCGCAGCCTGAATGGCG
AATGGG
[124 nt withheld, positions 3367-3490]
C
[91 nt withheld, positions 3492-3582]
A
[49 nt withheld, positions 3584-3632]
CCTTTGACGTTGGAGTCCACGTTCTTT
[37 nt withheld, positions 3660-3696]
ACCCTATCTCGGTCTATTCTTTTGATTTATAAGGGATTTTGCCGATTTCGGCCTATTGGTTAAAAAATGA
GCTGATTTAACAAAAATTTAACGCGAATTTTAACAAAATATTAACGCTTACAATTTAGGTGGCACTTTTC
GGGGAAATGTGCGCGGAACCCCTATTTGTTTATTTTTCTAAATACATTCAAATATGTATCCGCTCATGAG
ACAATAACCCTGATAAATGCTTCAATAATATTGAAAAAGGAAGAGTATGAGTATTCAACATTTCCGTGTC
GCCCTTATTCCCTTTTTTGCGGCATTTTGCCTTCCTGTTTTTGCTCACCCAGAAACGCTGGTGAAAGTAA
AAGATGCTGAAGATCAGTTGGGTGCACGAGTGGGTTACATCGAACTGGATCTCAACAGCGGTAAGATCCT
TGAGAGTTTTCGCCCCGAAGAACGTTTTCCAATGATGAGCACTTTTAAAGTTCTGCTATGTGGCGCGGTA
TTATCCCGTATTGACGCCGGGCAAGAGCAACTCGGTCGCCGCATACACTATTCTCAGAATGACTTGGTTG
AGTACTCACCAGTCACAGAAAAGCATCTTACGGATGGCATGACAGTAAGAGAATTATGCAGTGCTGCCAT
AACCATGAGTGATAACACTGCGGCCAACTTACTTCTGACAACGATCGGAGGACCGAAGGAGCTAACCGCT
TTTTTGCACAACATGGGGGATCATGTAACTCGCCTTGATCGTTGGGAACCGGAGCTGAATGAAGCCATAC
CAAACGACGAGCGTGACACCACGATGCCTGTAGCAATGGCAACAACGTTGCGCAAACTATTAACTGGCGA
ACTACTTACTCTAGCTTCCCGGCAACAATTAATAGACTGGATGGAGGCGGATAAAGTTGCAGGACCACTT
CTGCGCTCGGCCCTTCCGGCTGGCTGGTTTATTGCTGATAAATCTGGAGCCGGTGAGCGTGGGTCTCGCG
GTATCATTGCAGCACTGGGGCCAGATGGTAAGCCCTCCCGTATCGTAGTTATCTACACGACGGGGAGTCA
GGCAACTATGGATGAACGAAATAGACAGATCGCTGAGATAGGTGCCTCACTGATTAAGCATTGGTAACTG
TCAGACCAAGTTTACTCATATATACTTTAGATTGATTTAAAACTTCATTTTTAATTTAAAAGGATCTAGG
TGAAGATCCTTTTTGATAATCTCATGACCAAAATCCCTTAACGTGAGTTTTCGTTCCACTGAGCGTCAGA
CCCCGTAGAAAAGATCAAAGGATCTTCTTGAGATCCTTTTTTTCTGCGCGTAATCTGCTGCTTGCAAACA
AAAAAACCACCGCTACCAGCGGTGGTTTGTTTGCCGGATCAAGAGCTACCAACTCTTTTTCCGAAGGTAA
CTGGCTTCAGCAGAGCGCAGATACCAAATACTGTTCTTCTAGTGTAGCCGTAGTTAGGCCACCACTTCAA
GAACTCTGTAGCACCGCCTACATACCTCGCTCTGCTAATCCTGTTACCAGTGGCTGCTGCCAGTGGCGAT
AAGTCGTGTCTTACCGGGTTGGACTCAAGACGATAGTTACCGGATAAGGCGCAGCGGTCGGGCTGAACGG
GGGGTTCGTGCACACAGCCCAGCTTGGAGCGAACGACCTACACCGAACTGAGATACCTACAGCGTGAGCT
ATGAGAAAGCGCCACGCTTCCCGAAGGGAGAAAGGCGGACAGGTATCCGGTAAGCGGCAGGGTCGGAACA
GGAGAGCGCACGAGGGAGCTTCCAGGGGGAAACGCCTGGTATCTTTATAGTCCTGTCGGGTTTCGCCACC
TCTGACTTGAGCGTCGATTTTTGTGATGCTCGTCAGGGGGGCGGAGCCTATGGAAAAACGCCAGCAACGC
GGCCTTTTTACGGTTCCTGGCCTTTTGCTGGCCTTTTGCTCACATGTTCTTTCCTGCGTTATCCCCTGAT
TCTGTGGATAACCGTATTACCGCCTTTGAGTGAGCTGATACCGCTCGCCGCAGCCGAACGACCGAGCGCA
GCGAGTCAGTGAGCGAGGAAGCGGAAGAGCGCCCAATACGCAAACCGCCTCTCCCCGCGCGTTGGCCGAT
TCATTAATGCAGCTGGCACGACAGGTTTCCCGACTGGAAAGCGGGCAGTGAGCGCAACGCAATTAATGTG
AGTTAGCTCACTCATTAGGCACCCCAGGCTTTACACTTTATGCTTCCGGCTCGTATGTTGTGTGGAATTG
TGAGCGGATAACAATTTCACACAGGAAACAGCTATGACCATGATTACGCCAAGCGCGCAATTAACCCTCA
CTAAAGGGAACAAAAGCTGGAGCTGCAAGCTTAATGTAGTCTTATGCAATACTCTTGTAGTCTTGCAACA
TGGTAACGATGAGTTAGCAACATGCCTTACAAGGAGAGAAAAAGCACCGTGCATGCCGATTGGTGGAAGT
AAGGTGGTACGATCGTGCCTTATTAGGAAGGCAACAGACGGGTCTGACATGGATTGGACGAACCACTGAA
TTGCCGCATTGCAGAGATATTGTATTTAAGTGCCTAGCTCGATACATAAACGGGTCTCTCTGGTTAGACC
AGATCTGAGCCTGGGAGCTCTCTGGCTAACTAGGGAACCCACTGCTTAAGCCTCAATAAAGCTTGCCTTG
AGTGCTTCAAGTAGTGTGTGCCCGTCTGTTGTGTGACTCTGGTAACTAGAGATCCCTCAGACCCTTTTAG
TCAGTGTGGAAAATCTCTAGCAGTGGCGCCCGAACAGGGACTTGAAAGCGAAAGGGAAACCAGAGGAGCT
CTCTCGACGCAGGACTCGGCTTGCTGAAGCGCGCACGGCAAGAGGCGAGGGGCGGCGACTGGTGAGTACG
CCAAAAATTTTGACTAGCGGAGGCTAGAAGGAGAGAGATGGGTGCGAGAGCGTCAGTATTAAGCGGGGGA
GAATTAGATCGCGATGGGAAAAAATTCGGTTAAGGCCAGGGGGAAAGAAAAAATATAAATTAAAACATAT
AGTATGGGCAAGCAGGGAGCTAGAACGATTCGCAGTTAATCCTGGCCTGTTAGAAACATCAGAAGGCTGT
AGACAAATACTGGGACAGCTACAACCATCCCTTCAGACAGGATCAGAAGAACTTAGATCATTATATAATA
CAGTAGCAACCCTCTATTGTGTGCATCAAAGGATAGAGATAAAAGACACCAAGGAAGCTTTAGACAAGAT
AGAGGAAGAGCAAAACAAAAGTAAGACCACCGCACAGCAAGCGGCCGCTGATCTTCAGACCTGGAGGAGG
AGATATGAGGGACAATTGGAGAAGTGAATTATATAAATATAAAGTAGTAAAAATTGAACCATTAGGAGTA
GCACCCACCAAGGCAAAGAGAAGAGTGGTGCAGAGAGAAAAAAGAGCAGTGGGAATAGGAGCTTTGTTCC
TTGGGTTCTTGGGAGCAGCAGGAAGCACTATGGGCGCAGCGTCAATGACGCTGACGGTACAGGCCAGACA
ATTATTGTCTGGTATAGTGCAGCAGCAGAACAATTTGCTGAGGGCTATTGAGGCGCAACAGCATCTGTTG
CAACTCACAGTCTGGGGCATCAAGCAGCTCCAGGCAAGAATCCTGGCTGTGGAAAGATACCTAAAGGATC
AACAGCTCCTGGGGATTTGGGGTTGCTCTGGAAAACTCATTTGCACCACTGCTGTGCCTTGGAATGCTAG
TTGGAGTAATAAATCTCTGGAACAGATTTGGAATCACACGACCTGGATGGAGTGGGACAGAGAAATTAAC
AATTACACAAGCTTAATACACTCCTTAATTGAAGAATCGCAAAACCAGCAAGAAAAGAATGAACAAGAAT
TATTGGAATTAGATAAATGGGCAAGTTTGTGGAATTGGTTTAACATAACAAATTGGCTGTGGTATATAAA
ATTATTCATAATGATAGTAGGAGGCTTGGTAGGTTTAAGAATAGTTTTTGCTGTACTTTCTATAGTGAAT
AGAGTTAGGCAGGGATATTCACCATTATCGTTTCAGACCCACCTCCCAACCCCGAGGGGACCCAGAGAGG
GCCTATTTCCCATGATTCCTTCATATTTGCATATACGATACAAGGCTGTTAGAGAGATAATTAGAATTAA
TTTGACTGTAAACACAAAGATATTAGTACAAAATACGTGACGTAGAAAGTAATAATTTCTTGGGTAGTTT
GCAGTTTTAAAATTATGTTTTAAAATGGACTATCATATGCTTACCGTAACTTGAAAGTATTTCGATTTCT
TGGCTTTATATATCTTGTGGAAAGGACGAAACACCGACGTCACTGATAAAACCGGTGTTTTAGAGCTAGA
AATAGCAAGTTAAAATAAGGCTAGTCCGTTATCAACTTGAAAAAGTGGCACCGAGTCGGTGCTTTTTTAA
GCTTGGCGTAACTAGATCTTGAGACAAATGGCAGTATTCATCCACAATTTTAAAAGAAAAGGGGGGATTG
GGGGGTACAGTGCAGGGGAAAGAATAGTAGACATAATAGCAACAGACATACAAACTAAAGAATTACAAAA
ACAAATTACAAAAATTCAAAATTTTCGGGTTTATTACAGGGACAGCAGAGATCCACTTTGGCGCCGGCTC
GAGGGGG
