>Addgene plasmid #76467 | NTRK2 gRNA (BRDN0001146241) | depositor partial sequence | sequence record 143927 | Target Sequence
ACGTCACTGATAAAACCGGT
