>Addgene plasmid #76467 | NTRK2 gRNA (BRDN0001146241) | addgene partial sequence | sequence record 185893 | hU6-F
TAGAAAGTAATAATTTCTTGGGTAGTTTGCAGTTTTAAAATTATGTTTTAAAATGGACTATCATATGCTT
ACCGTAACTTGAAAGTATTTCGATTTCTTGGCTTTATATATCTTGTGGAAAGGACGAAACACCGACGTCA
CTGATAAAACCGGTGTTTTAGAGCTAGAAATAGCAAGTTAAAATAAGGCTAGTCCGTTATCAACTTGAAA
AAGTGGCACCGAGTCGGTGCTTTTTTAAGCTTGGCGTAACTAGATCTTGAGACAAATGGCAGTATTCATC
CACAATTTTAAAAGAAAAGGGGGGATTGGGGGGTACAGTGCAGGGGAAAGAATAGTAGACATAATAGCAA
CAGACATACAAACTAAAGAATTACAAAAACAAATTACAAAAATTCAAAATTTTCGGGTTTATTACAGGGA
CAGCAGAGATCCACTTTGGCGCCGGCTCGAGGGGGCCCGGGTGCAAAGATGGATAAAGTTTTAAACAGAG
AGGAATCTTTGCAGCTAATGGACCTTCTAGGTCTTGAAAGGAGTGGGAATTGGCTCCGGTGCCCGTCAGT
GGGCAGAGCG
